>Addgene plasmid #39022 | GOT1 | depositor partial sequence | sequence record 49080 | GOT1 sequence 1275 bps
ATGCAGCCTGTCCTGGTCTTCAAGCTCACTGCCGACTTCAGGGAGGATCCGGACCCCCGCAAGGTCAACC
TGGGAGTGGGAGCATATCGCACGGATGACTGCCATCCCTGGGTTTTGCCAGTAGTGAAGAAAGTGGAGCA
GAAGATTGCTAATGACAATAGCCTAAATCACGAGTATCTGCCAATCCTGGGCCTGGCTGAGTTCCGGAGC
TGTGCTTCTCGTCTTGCCCTTGGGGATGACAGCCCAGCACTCAAGGAGAAGCGGGTAGGAGGTGTGCAAT
CTTTGGGGGGAACAGGTGCACTTCGAATTGGAGCTGATTTCTTAGCGCGTTGGTACAATGGAACAAACAA
CAAGAACACACCTGTCTATGTGTCCTCACCAACCTGGGAGAATCACAATGCTGTGTTTTCCGCTGCTGGT
TTTAAAGACATTCGGTCCTATCGCTACTGGGATGCAGAGAAGAGAGGATTGGACCTCCAGGGCTTCCTGA
ATGATCTGGAGAATGCTCCTGAGTTCTCCATTGTTGTCCTCCACGCCTGTGCACACAACCCAACTGGGAT
TGACCCAACTCCGGAGCAGTGGAAGCAGATTGCTTCTGTCATGAAGCACCGGTTTCTGTTCCCCTTCTTT
GACTCAGCCTATCAGGGCTTCGCATCTGGAAACCTGGAGAGAGATGCCTGGGCCATTCGCTATTTTGTGT
CTGAAGGCTTCGAGTTCTTCTGTGCCCAGTCCTTCTCCAAGAACTTCGGGCTCTACAATGAGAGAGTCGG
GAATCTGACTGTGGTTGGAAAAGAACCTGAGAGCATCCTGCAAGTCCTTTCCCAGATGGAGAAGATCGTG
CGGATTACTTGGTCCAATCCCCCCGCCCAGGGAGCACGAATTGTGGCCAGCACCCTCTCTAACCCTGAGC
TCTTTGAGGAATGGACAGGTAATGTGAAGACAATGGCTGACCGGATTCTGACCATGAGATCTGAACTCAG
GGCACGACTAGAAGCCCTCAAAACCCCTGGGACCTGGAACCACATCACTGATCAAATTGGCATGTTCAGC
TTCACTGGGTTGAACCCCAAGCAGGTTGAGTATCTGGTCAATGAAAAGCACATCTACCTGCTGCCAAGTG
GTCGAATCAACGTGAGTGGCTTAACCACCAAAAATCTAGATTACGTGGCCACCTCCATCCATGAAGCAGT
CACCAAAATCGCAGAGAACCTCTACTTCCAATCGCACCATCATCACCACCATGATTACAAGGATGACGAC
GATAAGTGAGGATCC
