>Addgene plasmid #39022 | GOT1 | addgene partial sequence | sequence record 53012 | T7 5'-TAATACGACTCACTATAGGG-3'
ATAATTTTGTTTAACCTTAAGAAGGAGATATACTATGCAGCCTGTCCTGGTCTTCAAGCTCACTGCCGAC
TTCAGGGAGGATCCGGACCCCCGCAAGGTCAACCTGGGAGTGGGAGCATATCGCACGGATGACTGCCATC
CCTGGGTTTTGCCAGTAGTGAAGAAAGTGGAGCAGAAGATTGCTAATGACAATAGCCTAAATCACGAGTA
TCTGCCAATCCTGGGCCTGGCTGAGTTCCGGAGCTGTGCTTCTCGTCTTGCCCTTGGGGATGACAGCCCA
GCACTCAAGGAGAAGCGGGTAGGAGGTGTGCAATCTTTGGGGGGAACAGGTGCACTTCGAATTGGAGCTG
ATTTCTTAGCGCGTTGGTACAATGGAACAAACAACAAGAACACACCTGTCTATGTGTCCTCACCAACCTG
GGAGAATCACAATGCTGTGTTTTCCGCTGCTGGTTTTAAAGACATTCGGTCCTATCGCTACTGGGATGCA
GAGAAGAGAGGATTGGACCTCCAGGGCTTCCTGAATGATCTGGAGAATGCTCCTGAGTTCTCCATTGTTG
TCCTCCACGCCTGTGCACACAACCCAACTGGGATTGACCCAACTCCGGAGCAGTGGAAGCAGATTGCTTC
TGTCATGAAGCACCGGTTTCTGTTCCCCTTCTTTGACTCAGCCTATCAGGGCTTCGCATCTGGAAACCTG
GAGAGAGATGCCTGGGCCATTCGCTATTTTGTGTCTGAAGGCTTCGAGTTCTTCTGTGCCCAGTCCTTCT
CCAAGAACTTCGGGCTCTACAATGAGAGAGTCGGGAATCTGACTGTGGTTGGAAAAGAACCTGAGAGCAT
CCTGCAAGTCCTTTCCCAGATGGAGAAGATCGTGCGGATTACTTGGTCCAATCCCCCCGCCCAGGGAGCA
CGAATTGTGGCCAGCACCCTCTCTAACCCTGAGCTCTTTGAGGAATGGACAGGTAATGTGAAGACA
