>Addgene plasmid #39022 | GOT1 | addgene partial sequence | sequence record 53346 | T7_term
GGTGGTGGTGGTGGTGCTCGAGTGCGGCCGCAGCTTGTCGACGGAGCTCGAATTCGGATCCTCACTTATC
GTCGTCATCCTTGTAATCATGGTGGTGATGATGGTGCGATTGGAAGTAGAGGTTCTCTGCGATTTTGGTG
ACTGCTTCATGGATGGAGGTGGCCACGTAATCTAGATTTTTGGTGGTTAAGCCACTCACGTTGATTCGAC
CACTTGGCAGCAGGTAGATGTGCTTTTCATTGACCAGATACTCAACCTGCTTGGGGTTCAACCCAGTGAA
GCTGAACATGCCAATTTGATCAGTGATGTGGTTCCAGGTCCCAGGGGTTTTGAGGGCTTCTAGTCGTGCC
CTGAGTTCAGATCTCATGGTCAGAATCCGGTCAGCCATTGTCTTCACATTACCTGTCCATTCCTCAAAGA
GCTCAGGGTTAGAGAGGGTGCTGGCCACAATTCGTGCTCCCTGGGCGGGGGGATTGGACCAAGTAATCCG
CACGATCTTCTCCATCTGGGAAAGGACTTGCAGGATGCTCTCAGGTTCTTTTCCAACCACAGTCAGATTC
CCGACTCTCTCATTGTAGAGCCCGAAGTTCTTGGAGAAGGACTGGGCACAGAAGAACTCGAAGCCTTCAG
ACACAAAATAGCGAATGGCCCAGGCATCTCTCTCCAGGTTTCCAGATGCGAAGCCCTGATAGGCTGAGTC
AAAGAAGGGGAACAGAAACCGGTGCTTCATGACA
