[The description below was written by a language model from this plasmid's Addgene catalogue record.]
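Description:
GOT1 is a bacterial expression plasmid built on the pNIC-CTHF backbone from the SGC, made to produce recombinant human protein in E. coli for structure determination. It carries kanamycin resistance for selection and is recorded as low copy. The origin of replication is not named in the record, and no feature table is provided, so the details of the backbone elements cannot be confirmed beyond the catalogue fields.

The insert is a 1275 bp fragment of human GOT1, which encodes aspartate aminotransferase 1, the cytosolic aspartate aminotransferase also known by aliases such as AST1, SGOT and cAspAT. It was introduced by ligation independent cloning. The record cautions that the insert may not represent the full open reading frame, which is common for constructs whose boundaries have been chosen to favour crystallisation. The protein is fused at its C terminus to a TEV-His6-Flag tag. The hexahistidine segment allows immobilised metal affinity purification, the Flag epitope allows antibody-based detection or capture, and the TEV protease site lets the tags be cleaved away from the purified protein.

The promoter is not explicitly stated. However, the listed sequencing primers are T7 and T7-term, which suggests that the insert sits between a T7 promoter and T7 terminator, an arrangement that would require a host supplying T7 RNA polymerase for expression. The entry links the construct to a deposited crystal structure of the protein, consistent with its stated purpose of producing material for structural work.
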