Addgene plasmid #39022: GOT1
Purpose: Bacterial expression for structure determination; may not be full ORF
Depositing lab: Nicola Burgess-Brown. Depositing organization: University of Oxford.
Backbone
  Vector backbone: pNIC-CTHF
  Backbone manufacturer: SGC
  Vector type: Bacterial Expression
Growth in bacteria
  Bacterial resistance: Kanamycin, 50 μg/mL
  Growth temperature: 37°C
  Growth strain: Mach1
  Copy number: Low Copy
Gene/Insert
  Gene/Insert name: GOT1 (alt names: aspartate aminotransferase 1; PDB:3II0)
  Species: H. sapiens (human)
  Insert size (bp): 1275
  Entrez Gene: GOT1 (a.k.a. AST, AST1, ASTQTL1, GIG18, SGOT, cAspAT, cCAT)
  Tag / fusion protein: TEV-His6-Flag (C terminal on insert)
  Cloning method: Ligation Independent Cloning
  Sequencing primers: 5′ T7; 3′ T7-term
Terms and licenses: Academic/Nonprofit Terms; Industry Terms: Not Available to Industry
How to cite: GOT1 was a gift from Nicola Burgess-Brown (Addgene plasmid # 39022 ; http://n2t.net/addgene:39022 ; RRID:Addgene_39022)
